>Addgene plasmid #62443 | MXS_CMV::CreERT2-bGHpA | depositor full sequence | sequence record 109708 | MXS_CMV::CreERT2-bGHpA sequence 4775 bps
CATGATATCAAACGCGTAACTCGAGTAGTTATTAATAGTAATCAATTACGGGGTCATTAGTTCATAGCCC
ATATATGGAGTTCCGCGTTACATAACTTACGGTAAATGGCCCGCCTGGCTGACCGCCCAACGACCCCCGC
CCATTGACGTCAATAATGACGTATGTTCCCATAGTAACGCCAATAGGGACTTTCCATTGACGTCAATGGG
TGGAGTATTTACGGTAAACTGCCCACTTGGCAGTACATCAAGTGTATCATATGCCAAGTACGCCCCCTAT
TGACGTCAATGACGGTAAATGGCCCGCCTGGCATTATGCCCAGTACATGACCTTATGGGACTTTCCTACT
TGGCAGTACATCTACGTATTAGTCATCGCTATTACCATGGTGATGCGGTTTTGGCAGTACATCAATGGGC
GTGGATAGCGGTTTGACTCACGGGGATTTCCAAGTCTCCACCCCATTGACGTCAATGGGAGTTTGTTTTG
GCACCAAAATCAACGGGACTTTCCAAAATGTCGTAACAACTCCGCCCCATTGACGCAAATGGGCGGTAGG
CGTGTACGGTGGGAGGTCTATATAAGCAGAGCTGGTTTAGTGAACCGTCAGATCCGCTAGGGATCTCAGC
TGGTCGAGTCGCCACCATGTCCAATTTACTGACCGTACACCAAAATTTGCCTGCATTACCGGTCGATGCA
ACGAGTGATGAGGTTCGCAAGAACCTGATGGACATGTTCAGGGATCGCCAGGCGTTTTCTGAGCATACCT
GGAAAATGCTTCTGTCCGTTTGCCGGTCGTGGGCGGCATGGTGCAAGTTGAATAACCGGAAATGGTTTCC
CGCAGAACCTGAAGATGTTCGCGATTATCTTCTATATCTTCAGGCGCGCGGTCTGGCAGTAAAAACTATC
CAGCAACATTTGGGCCAGCTAAACATGCTTCATCGTCGGTCCGGGCTGCCACGACCAAGTGACAGCAATG
CTGTTTCACTGGTTATGCGGCGGATCCGAAAAGAAAACGTTGATGCCGGTGAACGTGCAAAACAGGCTCT
AGCGTTCGAACGCACTGATTTCGACCAGGTTCGTTCACTCATGGAAAATAGCGATCGCTGCCAGGATATA
CGTAATCTGGCATTTCTGGGGATTGCTTATAACACCCTGTTACGTATAGCCGAAATTGCCAGGATCAGGG
TTAAAGATATCTCACGTACTGACGGTGGGAGAATGTTAATCCATATTGGCAGAACGAAAACGCTGGTTAG
CACCGCAGGTGTAGAGAAGGCACTTAGCCTGGGGGTAACTAAACTGGTCGAGCGATGGATTTCCGTCTCT
GGTGTAGCTGATGATCCGAATAACTACCTGTTTTGCCGGGTCAGAAAAAATGGTGTTGCCGCGCCATCTG
CCACCAGCCAGCTATCAACTCGCGCCCTGGAAGGGATTTTTGAAGCAACTCATCGATTGATTTACGGCGC
TAAGGATGACTCTGGTCAGAGATACCTGGCCTGGTCTGGACACAGTGCCCGTGTCGGAGCCGCGCGAGAT
ATGGCCCGCGCTGGAGTTTCAATACCGGAGATCATGCAAGCTGGTGGCTGGACCAATGTAAATATTGTCA
TGAACTATATCCGTAACCTGGATAGTGAAACAGGGGCAATGGTGCGCCTGCTGGAAGATGGCGATCTGGA
GCCATCTGCTGGAGACATGAGAGCTGCCAACCTTTGGCCAAGCCCGCTCATGATCAAACGCTCTAAGAAG
AACAGCCTGGCCTTGTCCCTGACGGCCGACCAGATGGTCAGTGCCTTGTTGGATGCTGAGCCCCCCATAC
TCTATTCCGAGTATGATCCTACCAGACCCTTCAGTGAAGCCTCGATGATGGGCTTACTGACCAACCTGGC
AGACAGGGAGCTGGTTCACATGATCAACTGGGCGAAGAGGGTGCCAGGCTTTGTGGATTTGACCCTCCAT
GATCAGGTCCACCTTCTAGAATGTGCCTGGCTAGAGATCCTGATGATTGGTCTCGTCTGGCGCTCCATGG
AGCACCCAGTGAAGCTACTGTTTGCTCCTAACTTGCTCTTGGACAGGAACCAGGGAAAATGTGTAGAGGG
CATGGTGGAGATCTTCGACATGCTGCTGGCTACATCATCTCGGTTCCGCATGATGAATCTGCAGGGAGAG
GAGTTTGTGTGCCTCAAATCTATTATTTTGCTTAATTCTGGAGTGTACACATTTCTGTCCAGCACCCTGA
AGTCTCTGGAAGAGAAGGACCATATCCACCGAGTCCTGGACAAGATCACAGACACTTTGATCCACCTGAT
GGCCAAGGCAGGCCTGACCCTGCAGCAGCAGCACCAGCGGCTGGCCCAGCTCCTCCTCATCCTCTCCCAC
ATCAGGCACATGAGTAACAAAGGCATGGAGCATCTGTACAGCATGAAGTGCAAGAACGTGGTGCCCCTCT
ATGACCTGCTGCTGGAGGCGGCGGACGCCCACCGCCTACATGCGCCCACTAGCCGTGGAGGGGCATCCGT
GGAGGAGACGGACCAAAGCCACTTGGCCACTGCGGGCTCTACTTCATCGCATTCCTTGCAAAAGTATTAC
ATCACGGGGGAGGCAGAGGGTTTCCCTGCCACAGCTTGAGTCGAGCTGTGCCTTCTAGTTGCCAGCCATC
TGTTGTTTGCCCCTCCCCCGTGCCTTCCTTGACCCTGGAAGGTGCCACTCCCACTGTCCTTTCCTAATAA
AATGAGGAAATTGCATCGCATTGTCTGAGTAGGTGTCATTCTATTCTGGGGGGTGGGGTGGGGCAGGACA
GCAAGGGGGAGGATTGGGAAGACAATAGCAGGCATGCTGGGGATGCGGTGGGCTCTATGGTCGACCAATT
CGGGGAAATGTGCGCGGAACCCCTATTTGTTTATTTTTCTAAATACATTCAAATATGTATCCGCTCATGA
GACAATAACCCTGATAAATGCTTCAATAATATTGAAAAAGGAAGAGTATGAGTATTCAACATTTCCGTGT
CGCCCTTATTCCCTTTTTTGCGGCATTTTGCCTTCCTGTTTTTGCTCACCCAGAAACGCTGGTGAAAGTA
AAAGATGCTGAAGATCAGTTGGGTGCACGAGTGGGTTACATCGAACTGGATCTCAACAGCGGTAAGATCC
TTGAGAGTTTTCGCCCCGAAGAACGTTTTCCAATGATGAGCACTTTTAAAGTTCTGCTATGTGGCGCGGT
ATTATCCCGTATTGACGCCGGGCAAGAGCAACTCGGTCGCCGCATACACTATTCTCAGAATGACTTGGTT
GAGTACTCACCAGTCACAGAAAAGCATCTTACGGATGGCATGACAGTAAGAGAATTATGCAGTGCTGCCA
TAACCATGAGTGATAACACTGCGGCCAACTTACTTCTGACAACGATCGGAGGACCGAAGGAGCTAACCGC
TTTTTTGCACAACATGGGGGATCATGTAACTCGCCTTGATCGTTGGGAACCGGAGCTGAATGAAGCCATA
CCAAACGACGAGCGTGACACCACGATGCCTGTAGCAATGGCAACAACGTTGCGCAAACTATTAACTGGCG
AACTACTTACTCTAGCTTCCCGGCAACAATTAATAGACTGGATGGAGGCGGATAAAGTTGCAGGACCACT
TCTGCGCTCGGCCCTTCCGGCTGGCTGGTTTATTGCTGATAAATCTGGAGCCGGTGAGCGTGGGTCTCGC
GGTATCATTGCAGCACTGGGGCCAGATGGTAAGCCCTCCCGTATCGTAGTTATCTACACGACGGGGAGTC
AGGCAACTATGGATGAACGAAATAGACAGATCGCTGAGATAGGTGCCTCACTGATTAAGCATTGGTAACT
GTCAGACCAAGTTTACTCATATATACTTTAGATTGATTTAAAACTTCATTTTTAATTTAAAAGGATCTAG
GTGAAGATCCTTTTTGATAATCTCATGACCAAAATCCCTTAACGTGAGTTTTCGTTCCACTGAGCGTCAG
ACCCCGTAGAAAAGATCAAAGGATCTTCTTGAGATCCTTTTTTTCTGCGCGTAATCTGCTGCTTGCAAAC
AAAAAAACCACCGCTACCAGCGGTGGTTTGTTTGCCGGATCAAGAGCTACCAACTCTTTTTCCGAAGGTA
ACTGGCTTCAGCAGAGCGCAGATACCAAATACTGTTCTTCTAGTGTAGCCGTAGTTAGGCCACCACTTCA
AGAACTCTGTAGCACCGCCTACATACCTCGCTCTGCTAATCCTGTTACCAGTGGCTGCTGCCAGTGGCGA
TAAGTCGTGTCTTACCGGGTTGGACTCAAGACGATAGTTACCGGATAAGGCGCAGCGGTCGGGCTGAACG
GGGGGTTCGTGCACACAGCCCAGCTTGGAGCGAACGACCTACACCGAACTGAGATACCTACAGCGTGAGC
TATGAGAAAGCGCCACGCTTCCCGAAGGGAGAAAGGCGGACAGGTATCCGGTAAGCGGCAGGGTCGGAAC
AGGAGAGCGCACGAGGGAGCTTCCAGGGGGAAACGCCTGGTATCTTTATAGTCCTGTCGGGTTTCGCCAC
CTCTGACTTGAGCGTCGATTTTTGTGATGCTCGTCAGGGGGGCGGAGCCTATGGAAAAACGCCAGCAACG
CGGCCTTTTTACGGTTCCTGGCCTTTTGCTGGCCTTTTGCTCACATGTTCTTTCCTGCGTTATCCCCTGA
TTCTGTGGATAACCGTATTACCGCCTTTGAGTGAGCTGATACCGCTCGCCGCAGCCGAACGACCGAGCGC
AGCGAGTCAGTGAGC
Features (pLannotate 1.2.2; 8 found; start..end, strand, type, name):
     86..389     +  enhancer       CMV enhancer: human cytomegalovirus immediate early enhancer
    390..593     +  promoter       CMV promoter: human cytomegalovirus (CMV) immediate early promoter
    647..1675    +  CDS            cre: RECR_BPP1 - Experimental evidence at protein level: Swiss-Prot protein existence level 1. Catalyzes site-specific recombination between two 34-base- pair LOXP sites. Its role is to maintain the phage genome as a monomeric unit-copy plasmid in the lysogenic state. From Escherichia phage P1 (Bacteriophage P1).
   1688..2623    +  CDS            ERT2: mutated ligand-binding domain of the human estrogen receptor (Feil et al., 1997)
   2636..2860    +  polyA_signal   bGH poly(A) signal: bovine growth hormone polyadenylation signal
   2883..2987    +  promoter       AmpR promoter: bla
   2988..3848    +  CDS            AmpR: β-lactamase; bla; confers resistance to ampicillin, carbenicillin, and related antibiotics
   4019..4607    +  rep_origin     ori: high-copy-number ColE1/pMB1/pBR322/pUC origin of replication
