[The description below was written by a language model from this plasmid's Addgene catalogue record and pLannotate feature annotations shown in this document.]
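Description:
MXS_CMV::CreERT2-bGHpA is a small synthetic-biology plasmid (about 4.8 kb) built on the minimal MXS_chaining backbone, a modular cloning platform designed for assembling expression cassettes for imaging and flow cytometry work in mammalian cells. The roughly 1.9 kb backbone carries little beyond what is needed for propagation in E. coli: a high-copy ColE1/pUC-type origin of replication and the β-lactamase gene with its own promoter, giving ampicillin selection. No mammalian selection marker, viral element or episomal origin is annotated, so on its own the plasmid supports only transient expression in mammalian cells unless its cassette is moved or chained into a larger construct.

The payload is a complete, self-contained mammalian transcription unit of about 2.9 kb, flanked by MluI and SalI sites that are retained after cloning. The human cytomegalovirus immediate early enhancer and promoter drive strong constitutive expression of a fusion between bacteriophage P1 Cre recombinase and ERT2, the mutated ligand-binding domain of the human estrogen receptor, followed by the bovine growth hormone polyadenylation signal. Cre catalyses site-specific recombination between loxP sites. Fusion to ERT2 generally keeps the protein inactive in the cytoplasm until tamoxifen or its metabolite 4-hydroxytamoxifen binds and allows nuclear entry, so recombination can be triggered at a chosen time.

The record describes the plasmid as a building block of the MXS-chaining system. In this system, the preserved flanking sites allow the CMV::CreERT2-bGHpA cassette to be combined with other modules into multi-cassette vectors. It could be used, for example, to provide drug-inducible excision or inversion of floxed elements alongside reporters.
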