Addgene plasmid #62443: MXS_CMV::CreERT2-bGHpA
Purpose: MXS_chaining vector with CMV::CreERT2-bGHpA
Depositing lab: Pierre Neveu. Depositing organization: European Molecular Biology Laboratory (EMBL), Heidelberg. Publication: MXS-Chaining: A Highly Efficient Cloning Platform for Imaging and Flow Cytometry Approaches in Mammalian Systems. Sladitschek HL, Neveu PA. PLoS One. 2015 Apr 24;10(4):e0124958. doi: 10.1371/journal.pone.0124958. eCollection 2015. PONE-D-15-01385 PubMed 25909630.
Backbone
  Vector backbone: MXS_chaining vector
  Backbone manufacturer: Neveu lab, Addgene plasmid #62394
  Backbone size w/o insert (bp): 1945
  Vector type: Synthetic Biology
Growth in bacteria
  Bacterial resistance: Ampicillin, 100 μg/mL
  Growth temperature: 37°C
  Growth strain: Mach1
  Copy number: High Copy
Gene/Insert
  Gene/Insert name: cassette containing the tamoxifen inducible Cre recombinase with CMV Promoter
  Species: Synthetic
  Insert size (bp): 2863
  Cloning method: Restriction Enzyme; 5′ cloning site MluI (not destroyed); 3′ cloning site SalI (not destroyed)
  Sequencing primers: 5′ TTACCGCCTTTGAGTGAG; 3′ TTGTCTCATGAGCGGATAC
Terms and licenses: Academic/Nonprofit Terms; Industry Terms: Not Available to Industry
How to cite: MXS_CMV::CreERT2-bGHpA was a gift from Pierre Neveu (Addgene plasmid # 62443 ; http://n2t.net/addgene:62443 ; RRID:Addgene_62443)
