>Addgene plasmid #62443 | MXS_CMV::CreERT2-bGHpA | addgene partial sequence | sequence record 104784 | pBR322ori-F 5'-GGGAAACGCCTGGTATCTTT-3'
GTGATGCTCGTCAGGGGGGCGGAGCCTATGGAAAAACGCCAGCAACGCGGCCTTTTTACGGTTCCTGGCC
TTTTGCTGGCCTTTTGCTCACATGTTCTTTCCTGCGTTATCCCCTGATTCTGTGGATAACCGTATTACCG
CCTTTGAGTGAGCTGATACCGCTCGCCGCAGCCGAACGACCGAGCGCAGCGAGTCAGTGAGCCATGATAT
CAAACGCGTAACTCGAGTAGTTATTAATAGTAATCAATTACGGGGTCATTAGTTCATAGCCCATATATGG
AGTTCCGCGTTACATAACTTACGGTAAATGGCCCGCCTGGCTGACCGCCCAACGACCCCCGCCCATTGAC
GTCAATAATGACGTATGTTCCCATAGTAACGCCAATAGGGACTTTCCATTGACGTCAATGGGTGGAGTAT
TTACGGTAAACTGCCCACTTGGCAGTACATCAAGTGTATCATATGCCAAGTACGCCCCCTATTGACGTCA
ATGACGGTAAATGGCCCGCCTGGCATTATGCCCAGTACATGACCTTATGGGACTTTCCTACTTGGCAGTA
CATCTACGTATTAGTCATCGCTATTACCATGGTGATGCGGTTTTGGCAGTACATCAATGGGCGTGGATAG
CGGTTTGACTCACGGGGATTTCCAAGTCTCCACCCCATTGACGTC
