>Addgene plasmid #62443 | MXS_CMV::CreERT2-bGHpA | addgene partial sequence | sequence record 104786 | AmpSeq-F 5'-ctcatgagcggatacatatttgaa-3'
GAATTGGTCGACCATAGAGCCCACCGCATCCCCAGCATGCCTGCTATTGTCTTCCCAATCCTCCCCCTTG
CTGTCCTGCCCCACCCCACCCCCCAGAATAGAATGACACCTACTCAGACAATGCGATGCAATTTCCTCAT
TTTATTAGGAAAGGACAGTGGGAGTGGCACCTTCCAGGGTCAAGGAAGGCACGGGGGAGGGGCAAACAAC
AGATGGCTGGCAACTAGAAGGCACAGCTCGACTCAAGCTGTGGCAGGGAAACCCTCTGCCTCCCCCGTGA
TGTAATACTTTTGCAAGGAATGCGATGAAGTAGAGCCCGCAGTGGCCAAGTGGCTTTGGTCCGTCTCCTC
CACGGATGCCCCTCCACGGCTAGTGGGCGCATGTAGGCGGTGGGCGTCCGCCGCCTCCAGCAGCAGGTCA
TAGAGGGGCACCACGTTCTTGCACTTCATGCTGTACAGATGCTCCATGCCTTTGTTACTCATGTGCCTGA
TGTGGGAGAGGATGAGGAGGAGCTGGGCCAGCCGCTGGTGCTGCTGCTGCAGGGTCAGGCCTGCCTTGGC
CATCAGGTGGATCAAAGTGTCTGTGATCTTGTCCAGGACTCGGTGGATATGGTCCTTCTCTTCCAGAGAC
TTCAGGGTGCTGGACAGAAATGTGTACACTCCAGAATTAAGCAAAATAATAGATTTGAGGCACACAAACT
CCTCTCCCTGCAGATTCATCATGC
